Addgene plasmid #203283: A*24:07:01
Purpose: Overexpress HLA allele
Depositing lab: Derin Keskin & Catherine Wu. Depositing organization: Dana-Farber Cancer Institute. Publication: A large peptidome dataset improves HLA class I epitope prediction across most of the human population. Sarkizova S, Klaeger S, Le PM, Li LW, Oliveira G, Keshishian H, Hartigan CR, Zhang W, Braun DA, Ligon KL, Bachireddy P, Zervantonakis IK, Rosenbluth JM, Ouspenskaia T, Law T, Justesen S, Stevens J, Lane WJ, Eisenhaure T, Lan Zhang G, Clauser KR, Hacohen N, Carr SA, Wu CJ, Keskin DB. Nat Biotechnol. 2020 Feb;38(2):199-209. doi: 10.1038/s41587-019-0322-9. Epub 2019 Dec 16. PubMed 31844290.
Backbone
  Vector backbone: pcDNA-3
  Vector type: Mammalian Expression
Growth in bacteria
  Bacterial resistance: Ampicillin, 100 μg/mL
  Growth temperature: 37°C
  Growth strain: NEB Stable
  Copy number: High Copy
Gene/Insert
  Gene/Insert name: A*24:07:01
  Species: H. sapiens (human)
  Entrez Gene: HLA-A (a.k.a. HLAA)
  Cloning method: Restriction Enzyme; 5′ cloning site BamHI (unknown if destroyed); 3′ cloning site EcoRI (unknown if destroyed)
  Sequencing primers: 5′ unknown
Terms and licenses: Academic/Nonprofit Terms; Industry Terms: Not Available to Industry
Depositor comments: Shortname from TIGL: K38
How to cite: A*24:07:01 was a gift from Derin Keskin & Catherine Wu (Addgene plasmid # 203283 ; http://n2t.net/addgene:203283 ; RRID:Addgene_203283)
