[The description below was written by a language model from this plasmid's Addgene catalogue record and pLannotate feature annotations shown in this document.]
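Description:
A*24:07:01 is a mammalian expression plasmid built on the pcDNA-3 backbone that carries the coding sequence of the human HLA class I heavy chain allele HLA-A*24:07:01, cloned between BamHI and EcoRI sites. In the sequenced 6,512 nt record, the HLA-A open reading frame sits downstream of the human cytomegalovirus immediate early enhancer and promoter and is followed by the bovine growth hormone polyadenylation signal, an arrangement that gives strong constitutive transcription in transfected mammalian cells. A T7 promoter lies between the CMV promoter and the insert and could support in vitro transcription or serve as a sequencing primer site. No epitope tag or reporter is annotated on the insert. The automated annotation text for the HLA-A feature mentions a different allele (A*74:01); this comes from the generic protein database entry and does not describe this construct.

For propagation in E. coli the plasmid has a high-copy ColE1/pUC-type origin and a β-lactamase gene under its own promoter, conferring ampicillin resistance. An f1 origin is also present, which allows single-stranded DNA production. A second mammalian cassette, consisting of the SV40 enhancer/early promoter, the neo (nptII) gene and the SV40 polyadenylation signal, permits G418 selection of stably transfected cells. Short fragments annotated as ble, lacI, bom, an HIV-1 LTR and the lac promoter/operator region appear to be backbone remnants or partial matches rather than functional parts.

The stated purpose is overexpression of this single HLA allele. The associated publication concerns a large HLA class I peptidome dataset for epitope prediction, which is consistent with using the plasmid to express one defined allele in cells for profiling of its bound peptides, although the record does not specify the recipient cell line.
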