Features (pLannotate 1.2.2; 20 found; start..end, strand, type, name):
     28..80      -  misc_feature   bom (fragment): basis of mobility region from pBR322
    235..614     +  enhancer       CMV enhancer: human cytomegalovirus immediate early enhancer
    615..818     +  promoter       CMV promoter: human cytomegalovirus (CMV) immediate early promoter
    814..847     +  LTR            5' LTR (truncated) (fragment): truncated 5' long terminal repeat (LTR) from HIV-1
    863..881     +  promoter       T7 promoter: promoter for bacteriophage T7 RNA polymerase
    935..2029    +  CDS            HLA-A: HLAA_HUMAN - Also known as HLAA. Experimental evidence at protein level: Swiss-Prot protein existence level 1. Allele A*74:01: Presents immunodominant HIV-1 epitopes derived from gag-pol (GQMVHQAISPR, QIYPGIKVR) and rev (RQIHSISER), carrying an aliphatic residue at position 2 and Arg anchor residue at the C-terminus. May contribute to viral load control in chronic HIV-1 infection. From Homo sapiens (Human).
   2109..2333    +  polyA_signal   bGH poly(A) signal: bovine growth hormone polyadenylation signal
   2337..2358    +  promoter       SV40 promoter (fragment): SV40 enhancer and early promoter
   2379..2807    +  rep_origin     f1 ori (sequence partly withheld): f1 bacteriophage origin of replication; arrow indicates direction of (+) strand synthesis
   2821..3150    +  promoter       SV40 promoter: SV40 enhancer and early promoter
   3217..4008    +  CDS            neo: KKA2_KLEPN - Also known as kan, nptII. Experimental evidence at protein level: Swiss-Prot protein existence level 1. Resistance to kanamycin, neomycin, paromomycin, ribostamycin, butirosin and gentamicin B. From Klebsiella pneumoniae.
   4032..4190    +  CDS            ble (fragment): BLE_KLEPN - Experimental evidence at protein level: Swiss-Prot protein existence level 1. Binding protein with a strong affinity to the bleomycin family of antibiotics. Binds to CL990; an antimitotic-antibiotic compound. From Klebsiella pneumoniae.
   4185..4306    +  polyA_signal   SV40 poly(A) signal: SV40 polyadenylation signal
   4379..4395    -  protein_bind   lac operator: The lac repressor binds to the lac operator to inhibit transcription in E. coli. This inhibition can be relieved by adding lactose or isopropyl-β-D-thiogalactopyranoside (IPTG). lac repressor encoded by lacI
   4403..4433    -  promoter       lac promoter: promoter for the E. coli lac operon
   4448..4469    -  protein_bind   CAP binding site: CAP binding activates transcription in the presence of cAMP. E. coli catabolite activator protein
   4482..4574    -  CDS            lacI (fragment): lac repressor; lacI; The lac repressor binds to the lac operator to inhibit transcription in E. coli. This inhibition can be relieved by adding lactose or isopropyl-β-D-thiogalactopyranoside (IPTG).
   4757..5345    -  rep_origin     ori: high-copy-number ColE1/pMB1/pBR322/pUC origin of replication
   5516..6376    -  CDS            AmpR: β-lactamase; bla; confers resistance to ampicillin, carbenicillin, and related antibiotics
   6377..6481    -  promoter       AmpR promoter: bla
>Addgene plasmid #203283 | A*24:07:01 | addgene full sequence | sequence record 399855 | Addgene NGS Result
GACGGATCGGGAGATCTCCCGATCCCCTATGGTGCACTCTCAGTACAATCTGCTCTGATGCCGCATAGTT
AAGCCAGTATCTGCTCCCTGCTTGTGTGTTGGAGGTCGCTGAGTAGTGCGCGAGCAAAATTTAAGCTACA
ACAAGGCAAGGCTTGACCGACAATTGCATGAAGAATCTGCTTAGGGTTAGGCGTTTTGCGCTGCTTCGCG
ATGTACGGGCCAGATATACGCGTTGACATTGATTATTGACTAGTTATTAATAGTAATCAATTACGGGGTC
ATTAGTTCATAGCCCATATATGGAGTTCCGCGTTACATAACTTACGGTAAATGGCCCGCCTGGCTGACCG
CCCAACGACCCCCGCCCATTGACGTCAATAATGACGTATGTTCCCATAGTAACGCCAATAGGGACTTTCC
ATTGACGTCAATGGGTGGAGTATTTACGGTAAACTGCCCACTTGGCAGTACATCAAGTGTATCATATGCC
AAGTACGCCCCCTATTGACGTCAATGACGGTAAATGGCCCGCCTGGCATTATGCCCAGTACATGACCTTA
TGGGACTTTCCTACTTGGCAGTACATCTACGTATTAGTCATCGCTATTACCATGGTGATGCGGTTTTGGC
AGTACATCAATGGGCGTGGATAGCGGTTTGACTCACGGGGATTTCCAAGTCTCCACCCCATTGACGTCAA
TGGGAGTTTGTTTTGGCACCAAAATCAACGGGACTTTCCAAAATGTCGTAACAACTCCGCCCCATTGACG
CAAATGGGCGGTAGGCGTGTACGGTGGGAGGTCTATATAAGCAGAGCTCTCTGGCTAACTAGAGAACCCA
CTGCTTACTGGCTTATCGAAATTAATACGACTCACTATAGGGAGACCCAAGCTGGCTAGCGTTTAAACTT
AAGCTTGGTACCGAGCTCGGATCCATGGCCGTCATGGCGCCCCGAACCCTCGTCCTGCTACTCTCGGGGG
CCCTGGCCCTGACCCAGACCTGGGCAGGCTCCCACTCCATGAGGTATTTCTCCACATCCGTGTCCCGGCC
CGGCCGCGGGGAGCCCCGCTTCATCGCCGTGGGCTACGTGGACGACACGCAGTTCGTGCGGTTCGACAGC
GACGCCGCGAGCCAGAGGATGGAGCCGCGGGCGCCGTGGATAGAGCAGGAGGGGCCGGAGTATTGGGACG
AGGAGACAGGGAAAGTGAAGGCCCAGTCACAGACTGACCGAGAGAACCTGCGGATCGCGCTCCGCTACTA
CAACCAGAGCGAGGCCGGTTCTCACACCCTCCAGATGATGTTTGGCTGCGACGTGGGGTCGGACGGGCGC
TTCCTCCGCGGGTACCACCAGTACGCCTACGACGGCAAGGATTACATCGCCCTGAAAGAGGACCTGCGCT
CTTGGACCGCGGCGGACATGGCGGCTCAGATCACCAAGCGCAAGTGGGAGGCGGCCCATGTGGCGGAGCA
GCAGAGAGCCTACCTGGAGGGCACGTGCGTGGACGGGCTCCGCAGATACCTGGAGAACGGGAAGGAGACG
CTGCAGCGCACGGACCCCCCCAAGACACATATGACCCACCACCCCATCTCTGACCATGAGGCCACTCTGA
GATGCTGGGCCCTGGGCTTCTACCCTGCGGAGATCACACTGACCTGGCAGCGGGATGGGGAGGACCAGAC
CCAGGACACGGAGCTTGTGGAGACCAGGCCTGCAGGGGATGGAACCTTCCAGAAGTGGGCAGCTGTGGTG
GTACCTTCTGGAGAGGAGCAGAGATACACCTGCCATGTGCAGCATGAGGGTCTGCCCAAGCCCCTCACCC
TGAGATGGGAGCCATCTTCCCAGCCCACCGTCCCCATCGTGGGCATCATTGCTGGCCTGGTTCTCCTTGG
AGCTGTGATCACTGGAGCTGTGGTCGCTGCTGTGATGTGGAGGAGGAACAGCTCAGATAGAAAAGGAGGG
AGCTACTCTCAGGCTGCAAGCAGTGACAGTGCCCAGGGCTCTGATGTGTCTCTCACAGCTTGTAAAGTGT
GAGAATTCTGCAGATATCCAGCACAGTGGCGGCCGCTCGAGTCTAGAGGGCCCGTTTAAACCCGCTGATC
AGCCTCGACTGTGCCTTCTAGTTGCCAGCCATCTGTTGTTTGCCCCTCCCCCGTGCCTTCCTTGACCCTG
GAAGGTGCCACTCCCACTGTCCTTTCCTAATAAAATGAGGAAATTGCATCGCATTGTCTGAGTAGGTGTC
ATTCTATTCTGGGGGGTGGGGTGGGGCAGGACAGCAAGGGGGAGGATTGGGAAGACAATAGCAGGCATGC
TGGGGATGCGGTGGGCTCTATGGCTTCTGAGGCGGAAAGAACCAGCTGGGGCTCTAGGGGGTATCCCC
[124 nt withheld, positions 2379-2502]
C
[91 nt withheld, positions 2504-2594]
A
[49 nt withheld, positions 2596-2644]
CCTTTGACGTTGGAGTCCACGTTCTTT
[37 nt withheld, positions 2672-2708]
ACCCTATCTCGGTCTATTCTTTTGATTTATAAGGGATTTTGCCGATTTCGGCCTATTGGTTAAAAAATGA
GCTGATTTAACAAAAATTTAACGCGAATTAATTCTGTGGAATGTGTGTCAGTTAGGGTGTGGAAAGTCCC
CAGGCTCCCCAGCAGGCAGAAGTATGCAAAGCATGCATCTCAATTAGTCAGCAACCAGGTGTGGAAAGTC
CCCAGGCTCCCCAGCAGGCAGAAGTATGCAAAGCATGCATCTCAATTAGTCAGCAACCATAGTCCCGCCC
CTAACTCCGCCCATCCCGCCCCTAACTCCGCCCAGTTCCGCCCATTCTCCGCCCCATGGCTGACTAATTT
TTTTTATTTATGCAGAGGCCGAGGCCGCCTCTGCCTCTGAGCTATTCCAGAAGTAGTGAGGAGGCTTTTT
TGGAGGCCTAGGCTTTTGCAAAAAGCTCCCGGGAGCTTGTATATCCATTTTCGGATCTGATCAAGAGACA
GGATGAGGATCGTTTCGCATGATTGAACAAGATGGATTGCACGCAGGTTCTCCGGCCGCTTGGGTGGAGA
GGCTATTCGGCTATGACTGGGCACAACAGACAATCGGCTGCTCTGATGCCGCCGTGTTCCGGCTGTCAGC
GCAGGGGCGCCCGGTTCTTTTTGTCAAGACCGACCTGTCCGGTGCCCTGAATGAACTGCAGGACGAGGCA
GCGCGGCTATCGTGGCTGGCCACGACGGGCGTTCCTTGCGCAGCTGTGCTCGACGTTGTCACTGAAGCGG
GAAGGGACTGGCTGCTATTGGGCGAAGTGCCGGGGCAGGATCTCCTGTCATCTCACCTTGCTCCTGCCGA
GAAAGTATCCATCATGGCTGATGCAATGCGGCGGCTGCATACGCTTGATCCGGCTACCTGCCCATTCGAC
CACCAAGCGAAACATCGCATCGAGCGAGCACGTACTCGGATGGAAGCCGGTCTTGTCGATCAGGATGATC
TGGACGAAGAGCATCAGGGGCTCGCGCCAGCCGAACTGTTCGCCAGGCTCAAGGCGCGCATGCCCGACGG
CGAGGATCTCGTCGTGACCCATGGCGATGCCTGCTTGCCGAATATCATGGTGGAAAATGGCCGCTTTTCT
GGATTCATCGACTGTGGCCGGCTGGGTGTGGCGGACCGCTATCAGGACATAGCGTTGGCTACCCGTGATA
TTGCTGAAGAGCTTGGCGGCGAATGGGCTGACCGCTTCCTCGTGCTTTACGGTATCGCCGCTCCCGATTC
GCAGCGCATCGCCTTCTATCGCCTTCTTGACGAGTTCTTCTGAGCGGGACTCTGGGGTTCGAAATGACCG
ACCAAGCGACGCCCAACCTGCCATCACGAGATTTCGATTCCACCGCCGCCTTCTATGAAAGGTTGGGCTT
CGGAATCGTTTTCCGGGACGCCGGCTGGATGATCCTCCAGCGCGGGGATCTCATGCTGGAGTTCTTCGCC
CACCCCAACTTGTTTATTGCAGCTTATAATGGTTACAAATAAAGCAATAGCATCACAAATTTCACAAATA
AAGCATTTTTTTCACTGCATTCTAGTTGTGGTTTGTCCAAACTCATCAATGTATCTTATCATGTCTGTAT
ACCGTCGACCTCTAGCTAGAGCTTGGCGTAATCATGGTCATAGCTGTTTCCTGTGTGAAATTGTTATCCG
CTCACAATTCCACACAACATACGAGCCGGAAGCATAAAGTGTAAAGCCTGGGGTGCCTAATGAGTGAGCT
AACTCACATTAATTGCGTTGCGCTCACTGCCCGCTTTCCAGTCGGGAAACCTGTCGTGCCAGCTGCATTA
ATGAATCGGCCAACGCGCGGGGAGAGGCGGTTTGCGTATTGGGCGCTCTTCCGCTTCCTCGCTCACTGAC
TCGCTGCGCTCGGTCGTTCGGCTGCGGCGAGCGGTATCAGCTCACTCAAAGGCGGTAATACGGTTATCCA
CAGAATCAGGGGATAACGCAGGAAAGAACATGTGAGCAAAAGGCCAGCAAAAGGCCAGGAACCGTAAAAA
GGCCGCGTTGCTGGCGTTTTTCCATAGGCTCCGCCCCCCTGACGAGCATCACAAAAATCGACGCTCAAGT
CAGAGGTGGCGAAACCCGACAGGACTATAAAGATACCAGGCGTTTCCCCCTGGAAGCTCCCTCGTGCGCT
CTCCTGTTCCGACCCTGCCGCTTACCGGATACCTGTCCGCCTTTCTCCCTTCGGGAAGCGTGGCGCTTTC
TCATAGCTCACGCTGTAGGTATCTCAGTTCGGTGTAGGTCGTTCGCTCCAAGCTGGGCTGTGTGCACGAA
CCCCCCGTTCAGCCCGACCGCTGCGCCTTATCCGGTAACTATCGTCTTGAGTCCAACCCGGTAAGACACG
ACTTATCGCCACTGGCAGCAGCCACTGGTAACAGGATTAGCAGAGCGAGGTATGTAGGCGGTGCTACAGA
GTTCTTGAAGTGGTGGCCTAACTACGGCTACACTAGAAGAACAGTATTTGGTATCTGCGCTCTGCTGAAG
CCAGTTACCTTCGGAAAAAGAGTTGGTAGCTCTTGATCCGGCAAACAAACCACCGCTGGTAGCGGTGGTT
TTTTTGTTTGCAAGCAGCAGATTACGCGCAGAAAAAAAGGATCTCAAGAAGATCCTTTGATCTTTTCTAC
GGGGTCTGACGCTCAGTGGAACGAAAACTCACGTTAAGGGATTTTGGTCATGAGATTATCAAAAAGGATC
TTCACCTAGATCCTTTTAAATTAAAAATGAAGTTTTAAATCAATCTAAAGTATATATGAGTAAACTTGGT
CTGACAGTTACCAATGCTTAATCAGTGAGGCACCTATCTCAGCGATCTGTCTATTTCGTTCATCCATAGT
TGCCTGACTCCCCGTCGTGTAGATAACTACGATACGGGAGGGCTTACCATCTGGCCCCAGTGCTGCAATG
ATACCGCGAGACCCACGCTCACCGGCTCCAGATTTATCAGCAATAAACCAGCCAGCCGGAAGGGCCGAGC
GCAGAAGTGGTCCTGCAACTTTATCCGCCTCCATCCAGTCTATTAATTGTTGCCGGGAAGCTAGAGTAAG
TAGTTCGCCAGTTAATAGTTTGCGCAACGTTGTTGCCATTGCTACAGGCATCGTGGTGTCACGCTCGTCG
TTTGGTATGGCTTCATTCAGCTCCGGTTCCCAACGATCAAGGCGAGTTACATGATCCCCCATGTTGTGCA
AAAAAGCGGTTAGCTCCTTCGGTCCTCCGATCGTTGTCAGAAGTAAGTTGGCCGCAGTGTTATCACTCAT
GGTTATGGCAGCACTGCATAATTCTCTTACTGTCATGCCATCCGTAAGATGCTTTTCTGTGACTGGTGAG
TACTCAACCAAGTCATTCTGAGAATAGTGTATGCGGCGACCGAGTTGCTCTTGCCCGGCGTCAATACGGG
ATAATACCGCGCCACATAGCAGAACTTTAAAAGTGCTCATCATTGGAAAACGTTCTTCGGGGCGAAAACT
CTCAAGGATCTTACCGCTGTTGAGATCCAGTTCGATGTAACCCACTCGTGCACCCAACTGATCTTCAGCA
TCTTTTACTTTCACCAGCGTTTCTGGGTGAGCAAAAACAGGAAGGCAAAATGCCGCAAAAAAGGGAATAA
GGGCGACACGGAAATGTTGAATACTCATACTCTTCCTTTTTCAATATTATTGAAGCATTTATCAGGGTTA
TTGTCTCATGAGCGGATACATATTTGAATGTATTTAGAAAAATAAACAAATAGGGGTTCCGCGCACATTT
CCCCGAAAAGTGCCACCTGACGTC
