>Addgene plasmid #203283 | A*24:07:01 | depositor partial sequence | sequence record 394209 | HLA:HLA00057 A*24:07:01 1098 bp(K38)
ATGGCCGTCATGGCGCCCCGAACCCTCGTCCTGCTACTCTCGGGGGCCCTGGCCCTGACCCAGACCTGGG
CAGGCTCCCACTCCATGAGGTATTTCTCCACATCCGTGTCCCGGCCCGGCCGCGGGGAGCCCCGCTTCAT
CGCCGTGGGCTACGTGGACGACACGCAGTTCGTGCGGTTCGACAGCGACGCCGCGAGCCAGAGGATGGAG
CCGCGGGCGCCGTGGATAGAGCAGGAGGGGCCGGAGTATTGGGACGAGGAGACAGGGAAAGTGAAGGCCC
AGTCACAGACTGACCGAGAGAACCTGCGGATCGCGCTCCGCTACTACAACCAGAGCGAGGCCGGTTCTCA
CACCCTCCAGATGATGTTTGGCTGCGACGTGGGGTCGGACGGGCGCTTCCTCCGCGGGTACCACCAGTAC
GCCTACGACGGCAAGGATTACATCGCCCTGAAAGAGGACCTGCGCTCTTGGACCGCGGCGGACATGGCGG
CTCAGATCACCAAGCGCAAGTGGGAGGCGGCCCATGTGGCGGAGCAGCAGAGAGCCTACCTGGAGGGCAC
GTGCGTGGACGGGCTCCGCAGATACCTGGAGAACGGGAAGGAGACGCTGCAGCGCACGGACCCCCCCAAG
ACACATATGACCCACCACCCCATCTCTGACCATGAGGCCACTCTGAGATGCTGGGCCCTGGGCTTCTACC
CTGCGGAGATCACACTGACCTGGCAGCGGGATGGGGAGGACCAGACCCAGGACACGGAGCTTGTGGAGAC
CAGGCCTGCAGGGGATGGAACCTTCCAGAAGTGGGCAGCTGTGGTGGTACCTTCTGGAGAGGAGCAGAGA
TACACCTGCCATGTGCAGCATGAGGGTCTGCCCAAGCCCCTCACCCTGAGATGGGAGCCATCTTCCCAGC
CCACCGTCCCCATCGTGGGCATCATTGCTGGCCTGGTTCTCCTTGGAGCTGTGATCACTGGAGCTGTGGT
CGCTGCTGTGATGTGGAGGAGGAACAGCTCAGATAGAAAAGGAGGGAGCTACTCTCAGGCTGCAAGCAGT
GACAGTGCCCAGGGCTCTGATGTGTCTCTCACAGCTTGTAAAGTGTGA
